Addgene plasmid #207148: pcDNA3.1(+)Gαi1-91-NLuc
Purpose: Part of REGA-SIGN, a NanoBRET-based G protein biosensor. It encodes GNAI1 tagged with NanoLuciferase and is meant to be paired with Ggamma2 labeled with LSS-mKATE2
Depositing lab: Dominique Schols & Tom Van Loy. Publication: REGA-SIGN: Development of a Novel Set of NanoBRET-Based G Protein Biosensors. Boon K, Vanalken N, Meyen E, Schols D, Van Loy T. Biosensors (Basel). 2023 Jul 28;13(8):767. doi: 10.3390/bios13080767. PubMed 37622853.
Backbone
  Vector backbone: pcDNA3.1
  Vector type: Mammalian Expression
Growth in bacteria
  Bacterial resistance: Ampicillin, 100 μg/mL
  Growth temperature: 37°C
  Growth strain: NEB Stable
  Copy number: High Copy
Gene/Insert
  Gene/Insert name: GNAI1
  Species: H. sapiens (human)
  Mutation: NLuc inserted at position L(91)K
  Entrez Gene: GNAI1 (a.k.a. Gi, HG1B, NEDHISB)
  Cloning method: Unknown
Terms and licenses: Academic/Nonprofit Terms; Industry Terms: Not Available to Industry
How to cite: pcDNA3.1(+)Gαi1-91-NLuc was a gift from Dominique Schols & Tom Van Loy (Addgene plasmid # 207148 ; http://n2t.net/addgene:207148 ; RRID:Addgene_207148)
