[The description below was written by a language model from this plasmid's Addgene catalogue record and pLannotate feature annotations shown in this document.]
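Description:
pcDNA3.1(+)Gαi1-91-NLuc is a mammalian expression plasmid built on the pcDNA3.1 backbone that encodes human GNAI1 (the Gαi1 subunit of heterotrimeric G proteins) with NanoLuc luciferase inserted internally, at the L91/K position of the Gα chain, rather than fused to a terminus. In the feature table this appears as a human codon-optimized Nluc coding region flanked on both sides by G-alpha coding fragments. The automated annotation labels those fragments GNA12, which most likely reflects homology among Gα family members rather than the true identity; the catalogue record names the insert as GNAI1.

Expression is driven by the CMV immediate-early enhancer and promoter and terminated by the bovine growth hormone polyadenylation signal, with a T7 promoter upstream of the insert that can serve for in vitro transcription or sequencing. A separate SV40 promoter–neo–SV40 poly(A) cassette provides a neomycin-type resistance marker for selecting stably transfected mammalian cells. In bacteria the plasmid is maintained at high copy through a ColE1/pUC-type origin and selected with ampicillin via the bla gene; an f1 origin is also present. Small annotated fragments such as the truncated HIV-1 LTR, ble, lacI and bom hits are probably backbone remnants or incidental matches rather than functional parts.

The construct is one component of REGA-SIGN, a set of NanoBRET-based G protein biosensors. Gαi1-NLuc acts as the luminescent energy donor and is meant to be co-expressed with a Gγ2 subunit labelled with the fluorescent acceptor LSS-mKATE2. Such Gα/Gγ pairs typically report receptor-driven G protein activation as a change in BRET between the subunits.
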