Features (pLannotate 1.2.2; 22 found; start..end, strand, type, name):
     28..80      -  misc_feature   bom (fragment): basis of mobility region from pBR322
    235..614     +  enhancer       CMV enhancer: human cytomegalovirus immediate early enhancer
    615..818     +  promoter       CMV promoter: human cytomegalovirus (CMV) immediate early promoter
    814..847     +  LTR            5' LTR (truncated) (fragment): truncated 5' long terminal repeat (LTR) from HIV-1
    863..881     +  promoter       T7 promoter: promoter for bacteriophage T7 RNA polymerase
    950..1162    +  CDS            GNA12 (fragment): GNA12_HUMAN - Experimental evidence at protein level: Swiss-Prot protein existence level 1. Guanine nucleotide-binding proteins (G proteins) are involved as modulators or transducers in various transmembrane signaling systems (PubMed:22609986, PubMed:15525651, PubMed:15240885, PubMed:17565996, PubMed:12515866, PubMed:16787920, PubMed:16705036, PubMed:23762476, PubMed:27084452). Activates effector molecule RhoA by binding and activating RhoGEFs (ARHGEF12/LARG) (PubMed:15240885, PubMed:12515866, PubMed:16202387). GNA12-dependent Rho signaling subsequently regulates transcription factor AP-1 (act
   1217..1726    +  CDS            Nluc: NanoLuc® luciferase human codon-optimized
   1859..2521    +  CDS            GNA12 (fragment): GNA12_HUMAN - Experimental evidence at protein level: Swiss-Prot protein existence level 1. Guanine nucleotide-binding proteins (G proteins) are involved as modulators or transducers in various transmembrane signaling systems (PubMed:22609986, PubMed:15525651, PubMed:15240885, PubMed:17565996, PubMed:12515866, PubMed:16787920, PubMed:16705036, PubMed:23762476, PubMed:27084452). Activates effector molecule RhoA by binding and activating RhoGEFs (ARHGEF12/LARG) (PubMed:15240885, PubMed:12515866, PubMed:16202387). GNA12-dependent Rho signaling subsequently regulates transcription factor AP-1 (act
   2580..2804    +  polyA_signal   bGH poly(A) signal: bovine growth hormone polyadenylation signal
   2808..2829    +  promoter       SV40 promoter (fragment): SV40 enhancer and early promoter
   2850..3278    +  rep_origin     f1 ori (sequence partly withheld): f1 bacteriophage origin of replication; arrow indicates direction of (+) strand synthesis
   3292..3621    +  promoter       SV40 promoter: SV40 enhancer and early promoter
   3688..4479    +  CDS            neo: KKA2_KLEPN - Also known as kan, nptII. Experimental evidence at protein level: Swiss-Prot protein existence level 1. Resistance to kanamycin, neomycin, paromomycin, ribostamycin, butirosin and gentamicin B. From Klebsiella pneumoniae.
   4503..4661    +  CDS            ble (fragment): BLE_KLEPN - Experimental evidence at protein level: Swiss-Prot protein existence level 1. Binding protein with a strong affinity to the bleomycin family of antibiotics. Binds to CL990; an antimitotic-antibiotic compound. From Klebsiella pneumoniae.
   4656..4777    +  polyA_signal   SV40 poly(A) signal: SV40 polyadenylation signal
   4850..4866    -  protein_bind   lac operator: The lac repressor binds to the lac operator to inhibit transcription in E. coli. This inhibition can be relieved by adding lactose or isopropyl-β-D-thiogalactopyranoside (IPTG). lac repressor encoded by lacI
   4874..4904    -  promoter       lac promoter: promoter for the E. coli lac operon
   4919..4940    -  protein_bind   CAP binding site: CAP binding activates transcription in the presence of cAMP. E. coli catabolite activator protein
   4953..5045    -  CDS            lacI (fragment): lac repressor; lacI; The lac repressor binds to the lac operator to inhibit transcription in E. coli. This inhibition can be relieved by adding lactose or isopropyl-β-D-thiogalactopyranoside (IPTG).
   5228..5816    -  rep_origin     ori: high-copy-number ColE1/pMB1/pBR322/pUC origin of replication
   5987..6847    -  CDS            AmpR: β-lactamase; bla; confers resistance to ampicillin, carbenicillin, and related antibiotics
   6848..6952    -  promoter       AmpR promoter: bla
>Addgene plasmid #207148 | pcDNA3.1(+)Gαi1-91-NLuc | addgene full sequence | sequence record 410277 | Addgene NGS Result
GACGGATCGGGAGATCTCCCGATCCCCTATGGTGCACTCTCAGTACAATCTGCTCTGATGCCGCATAGTT
AAGCCAGTATCTGCTCCCTGCTTGTGTGTTGGAGGTCGCTGAGTAGTGCGCGAGCAAAATTTAAGCTACA
ACAAGGCAAGGCTTGACCGACAATTGCATGAAGAATCTGCTTAGGGTTAGGCGTTTTGCGCTGCTTCGCG
ATGTACGGGCCAGATATACGCGTTGACATTGATTATTGACTAGTTATTAATAGTAATCAATTACGGGGTC
ATTAGTTCATAGCCCATATATGGAGTTCCGCGTTACATAACTTACGGTAAATGGCCCGCCTGGCTGACCG
CCCAACGACCCCCGCCCATTGACGTCAATAATGACGTATGTTCCCATAGTAACGCCAATAGGGACTTTCC
ATTGACGTCAATGGGTGGAGTATTTACGGTAAACTGCCCACTTGGCAGTACATCAAGTGTATCATATGCC
AAGTACGCCCCCTATTGACGTCAATGACGGTAAATGGCCCGCCTGGCATTATGCCCAGTACATGACCTTA
TGGGACTTTCCTACTTGGCAGTACATCTACGTATTAGTCATCGCTATTACCATGGTGATGCGGTTTTGGC
AGTACATCAATGGGCGTGGATAGCGGTTTGACTCACGGGGATTTCCAAGTCTCCACCCCATTGACGTCAA
TGGGAGTTTGTTTTGGCACCAAAATCAACGGGACTTTCCAAAATGTCGTAACAACTCCGCCCCATTGACG
CAAATGGGCGGTAGGCGTGTACGGTGGGAGGTCTATATAAGCAGAGCTCTCTGGCTAACTAGAGAACCCA
CTGCTTACTGGCTTATCGAAATTAATACGACTCACTATAGGGAGACCCAAGCTGGCTAGCGTTTAAACTT
AAGCTTGGTACCACCATGGGCTGCACGCTGAGCGCCGAGGACAAGGCGGCGGTGGAGCGGAGTAAGATGA
TCGACCGCAACCTCCGTGAGGACGGCGAGAAGGCGGCGCGCGAGGTCAAGCTGCTGCTGCTCGGTGCTGG
TGAATCTGGTAAAAGTACAATTGTGAAGCAGATGAAAATTATCCATGAAGCTGGTTATTCAGAAGAGGAG
TGTAAACAATACAAAGCAGTGGTCTACAGTAACACCATCCAGTCAATTATTGCTATCATTAGGGCTATGG
GGAGGTTGAGCGGCGGCGGCGGCAGCGTCTTCACACTCGAAGATTTCGTTGGGGACTGGCGACAGACAGC
CGGCTACAACCTGGACCAAGTCCTTGAACAGGGAGGTGTGTCCAGTTTGTTTCAGAATCTCGGGGTGTCC
GTAACTCCGATCCAAAGGATTGTCCTGAGCGGTGAAAATGGGCTGAAGATCGACATCCATGTCATCATCC
CGTATGAAGGTCTGAGCGGCGACCAAATGGGCCAGATCGAAAAAATTTTTAAGGTGGTGTACCCTGTGGA
TGATCATCACTTTAAGGTGATCCTGCACTATGGCACACTGGTAATCGACGGGGTTACGCCGAACATGATC
GACTATTTCGGACGGCCGTATGAAGGCATCGCCGTGTTCGACGGCAAAAAGATCACTGTAACAGGGACCC
TGTGGAACGGCAACAAAATTATCGACGAGCGCCTGATCAACCCCGACGGCTCCCTGCTGTTCCGAGTAAC
CATCAACGGAGTGACCGGCTGGCGGCTGTGCGAACGCATTCTGGCGAGCGGCGGCGGCGGCAGCAAGATA
GACTTTGGTGACTCAGCCCGGGCGGATGATGCACGCCAACTCTTTGTGCTAGCTGGAGCTGCTGAAGAAG
GCTTTATGACTGCAGAACTTGCTGGAGTTATAAAGAGATTGTGGAAAGATAGTGGTGTACAAGCCTGTTT
CAACAGATCCCGAGAGTACCAGCTTAATGATTCTGCAGCATACTATTTGAATGACTTGGACAGAATAGCT
CAACCAAATTACATCCCGACTCAACAAGATGTTCTCAGAACTAGAGTGAAAACTACAGGAATTGTTGAAA
CCCATTTTACTTTCAAAGATCTTCATTTTAAAATGTTTGATGTGGGAGGTCAGAGATCTGAGCGGAAGAA
GTGGATTCATTGCTTCGAAGGAGTGACGGCGATCATCTTCTGTGTAGCACTGAGTGACTACGACCTGGTT
CTAGCTGAAGATGAAGAAATGAACCGAATGCATGAAAGCATGAAATTGTTTGACAGCATATGTAACAACA
AGTGGTTTACAGATACATCCATTATACTTTTTCTAAACAAGAAGGATCTCTTTGAAGAAAAAATCAAAAA
GAGCCCTCTCACTATATGCTATCCAGAATATGCAGGATCAAACACATATGAAGAGGCAGCTGCATATATT
CAATGTCAGTTTGAAGACCTCAATAAAAGAAAGGACACAAAGGAAATATACACCCACTTCACATGTGCCA
CAGATACTAAGAATGTGCAGTTTGTTTTTGATGCTGTAACAGATGTCATCATAAAAAATAATCTAAAAGA
TTGTGGTCTCTTTTAACTCGAGTCTAGAGGGCCCGTTTAAACCCGCTGATCAGCCTCGACTGTGCCTTCT
AGTTGCCAGCCATCTGTTGTTTGCCCCTCCCCCGTGCCTTCCTTGACCCTGGAAGGTGCCACTCCCACTG
TCCTTTCCTAATAAAATGAGGAAATTGCATCGCATTGTCTGAGTAGGTGTCATTCTATTCTGGGGGGTGG
GGTGGGGCAGGACAGCAAGGGGGAGGATTGGGAAGACAATAGCAGGCATGCTGGGGATGCGGTGGGCTCT
ATGGCTTCTGAGGCGGAAAGAACCAGCTGGGGCTCTAGGGGGTATCCCC
[124 nt withheld, positions 2850-2973]
C
[91 nt withheld, positions 2975-3065]
A
[49 nt withheld, positions 3067-3115]
CCTTTGACGTTGGAGTCCACGTTCTTT
[37 nt withheld, positions 3143-3179]
ACCCTATCTCGGTCTATTCTTTTGATTTATAAGGGATTTTGCCGATTTCGGCCTATTGGTTAAAAAATGA
GCTGATTTAACAAAAATTTAACGCGAATTAATTCTGTGGAATGTGTGTCAGTTAGGGTGTGGAAAGTCCC
CAGGCTCCCCAGCAGGCAGAAGTATGCAAAGCATGCATCTCAATTAGTCAGCAACCAGGTGTGGAAAGTC
CCCAGGCTCCCCAGCAGGCAGAAGTATGCAAAGCATGCATCTCAATTAGTCAGCAACCATAGTCCCGCCC
CTAACTCCGCCCATCCCGCCCCTAACTCCGCCCAGTTCCGCCCATTCTCCGCCCCATGGCTGACTAATTT
TTTTTATTTATGCAGAGGCCGAGGCCGCCTCTGCCTCTGAGCTATTCCAGAAGTAGTGAGGAGGCTTTTT
TGGAGGCCTAGGCTTTTGCAAAAAGCTCCCGGGAGCTTGTATATCCATTTTCGGATCTGATCAAGAGACA
GGATGAGGATCGTTTCGCATGATTGAACAAGATGGATTGCACGCAGGTTCTCCGGCCGCTTGGGTGGAGA
GGCTATTCGGCTATGACTGGGCACAACAGACAATCGGCTGCTCTGATGCCGCCGTGTTCCGGCTGTCAGC
GCAGGGGCGCCCGGTTCTTTTTGTCAAGACCGACCTGTCCGGTGCCCTGAATGAACTGCAGGACGAGGCA
GCGCGGCTATCGTGGCTGGCCACGACGGGCGTTCCTTGCGCAGCTGTGCTCGACGTTGTCACTGAAGCGG
GAAGGGACTGGCTGCTATTGGGCGAAGTGCCGGGGCAGGATCTCCTGTCATCTCACCTTGCTCCTGCCGA
GAAAGTATCCATCATGGCTGATGCAATGCGGCGGCTGCATACGCTTGATCCGGCTACCTGCCCATTCGAC
CACCAAGCGAAACATCGCATCGAGCGAGCACGTACTCGGATGGAAGCCGGTCTTGTCGATCAGGATGATC
TGGACGAAGAGCATCAGGGGCTCGCGCCAGCCGAACTGTTCGCCAGGCTCAAGGCGCGCATGCCCGACGG
CGAGGATCTCGTCGTGACCCATGGCGATGCCTGCTTGCCGAATATCATGGTGGAAAATGGCCGCTTTTCT
GGATTCATCGACTGTGGCCGGCTGGGTGTGGCGGACCGCTATCAGGACATAGCGTTGGCTACCCGTGATA
TTGCTGAAGAGCTTGGCGGCGAATGGGCTGACCGCTTCCTCGTGCTTTACGGTATCGCCGCTCCCGATTC
GCAGCGCATCGCCTTCTATCGCCTTCTTGACGAGTTCTTCTGAGCGGGACTCTGGGGTTCGAAATGACCG
ACCAAGCGACGCCCAACCTGCCATCACGAGATTTCGATTCCACCGCCGCCTTCTATGAAAGGTTGGGCTT
CGGAATCGTTTTCCGGGACGCCGGCTGGATGATCCTCCAGCGCGGGGATCTCATGCTGGAGTTCTTCGCC
CACCCCAACTTGTTTATTGCAGCTTATAATGGTTACAAATAAAGCAATAGCATCACAAATTTCACAAATA
AAGCATTTTTTTCACTGCATTCTAGTTGTGGTTTGTCCAAACTCATCAATGTATCTTATCATGTCTGTAT
ACCGTCGACCTCTAGCTAGAGCTTGGCGTAATCATGGTCATAGCTGTTTCCTGTGTGAAATTGTTATCCG
CTCACAATTCCACACAACATACGAGCCGGAAGCATAAAGTGTAAAGCCTGGGGTGCCTAATGAGTGAGCT
AACTCACATTAATTGCGTTGCGCTCACTGCCCGCTTTCCAGTCGGGAAACCTGTCGTGCCAGCTGCATTA
ATGAATCGGCCAACGCGCGGGGAGAGGCGGTTTGCGTATTGGGCGCTCTTCCGCTTCCTCGCTCACTGAC
TCGCTGCGCTCGGTCGTTCGGCTGCGGCGAGCGGTATCAGCTCACTCAAAGGCGGTAATACGGTTATCCA
CAGAATCAGGGGATAACGCAGGAAAGAACATGTGAGCAAAAGGCCAGCAAAAGGCCAGGAACCGTAAAAA
GGCCGCGTTGCTGGCGTTTTTCCATAGGCTCCGCCCCCCTGACGAGCATCACAAAAATCGACGCTCAAGT
CAGAGGTGGCGAAACCCGACAGGACTATAAAGATACCAGGCGTTTCCCCCTGGAAGCTCCCTCGTGCGCT
CTCCTGTTCCGACCCTGCCGCTTACCGGATACCTGTCCGCCTTTCTCCCTTCGGGAAGCGTGGCGCTTTC
TCATAGCTCACGCTGTAGGTATCTCAGTTCGGTGTAGGTCGTTCGCTCCAAGCTGGGCTGTGTGCACGAA
CCCCCCGTTCAGCCCGACCGCTGCGCCTTATCCGGTAACTATCGTCTTGAGTCCAACCCGGTAAGACACG
ACTTATCGCCACTGGCAGCAGCCACTGGTAACAGGATTAGCAGAGCGAGGTATGTAGGCGGTGCTACAGA
GTTCTTGAAGTGGTGGCCTAACTACGGCTACACTAGAAGAACAGTATTTGGTATCTGCGCTCTGCTGAAG
CCAGTTACCTTCGGAAAAAGAGTTGGTAGCTCTTGATCCGGCAAACAAACCACCGCTGGTAGCGGTGGTT
TTTTTGTTTGCAAGCAGCAGATTACGCGCAGAAAAAAAGGATCTCAAGAAGATCCTTTGATCTTTTCTAC
GGGGTCTGACGCTCAGTGGAACGAAAACTCACGTTAAGGGATTTTGGTCATGAGATTATCAAAAAGGATC
TTCACCTAGATCCTTTTAAATTAAAAATGAAGTTTTAAATCAATCTAAAGTATATATGAGTAAACTTGGT
CTGACAGTTACCAATGCTTAATCAGTGAGGCACCTATCTCAGCGATCTGTCTATTTCGTTCATCCATAGT
TGCCTGACTCCCCGTCGTGTAGATAACTACGATACGGGAGGGCTTACCATCTGGCCCCAGTGCTGCAATG
ATACCGCGAGACCCACGCTCACCGGCTCCAGATTTATCAGCAATAAACCAGCCAGCCGGAAGGGCCGAGC
GCAGAAGTGGTCCTGCAACTTTATCCGCCTCCATCCAGTCTATTAATTGTTGCCGGGAAGCTAGAGTAAG
TAGTTCGCCAGTTAATAGTTTGCGCAACGTTGTTGCCATTGCTACAGGCATCGTGGTGTCACGCTCGTCG
TTTGGTATGGCTTCATTCAGCTCCGGTTCCCAACGATCAAGGCGAGTTACATGATCCCCCATGTTGTGCA
AAAAAGCGGTTAGCTCCTTCGGTCCTCCGATCGTTGTCAGAAGTAAGTTGGCCGCAGTGTTATCACTCAT
GGTTATGGCAGCACTGCATAATTCTCTTACTGTCATGCCATCCGTAAGATGCTTTTCTGTGACTGGTGAG
TACTCAACCAAGTCATTCTGAGAATAGTGTATGCGGCGACCGAGTTGCTCTTGCCCGGCGTCAATACGGG
ATAATACCGCGCCACATAGCAGAACTTTAAAAGTGCTCATCATTGGAAAACGTTCTTCGGGGCGAAAACT
CTCAAGGATCTTACCGCTGTTGAGATCCAGTTCGATGTAACCCACTCGTGCACCCAACTGATCTTCAGCA
TCTTTTACTTTCACCAGCGTTTCTGGGTGAGCAAAAACAGGAAGGCAAAATGCCGCAAAAAAGGGAATAA
GGGCGACACGGAAATGTTGAATACTCATACTCTTCCTTTTTCAATATTATTGAAGCATTTATCAGGGTTA
TTGTCTCATGAGCGGATACATATTTGAATGTATTTAGAAAAATAAACAAATAGGGGTTCCGCGCACATTT
CCCCGAAAAGTGCCACCTGACGTC
